>Addgene plasmid #232136 | pCRII-mogat3b in situ probe | addgene full sequence | sequence record 459801 | Addgene NGS Result
CGCAGCGGTCGGGCTGAACGGGGGGTTCGTGCACACAGCCCAGCTTGGAGCGAACGACCTACACCGAACT
GAGATACCTACAGCGTGAGCTATGAGAAAGCGCCACGCTTCCCGAAGGGAGAAAGGCGGACAGGTATCCG
GTAAGCGGCAGGGTCGGAACAGGAGAGCGCACGAGGGAGCTTCCAGGGGGAAACGCCTGGTATCTTTATA
GTCCTGTCGGGTTTCGCCACCTCTGACTTGAGCGTCGATTTTTGTGATGCTCGTCAGGGGGGCGGAGCCT
ATGGAAAAACGCCAGCAACGCGGCCTTTTTACGGTTCCTGGCCTTTTGCTGGCCTTTTGCTCACATGTTC
TTTCCTGCGTTATCCCCTGATTCTGTGGATAACCGTATTACCGCCTTTGAGTGAGCTGATACCGCTCGCC
GCAGCCGAACGACCGAGCGCAGCGAGTCAGTGAGCGAGGAAGCGGAAGAGCGCCCAATACGCAAACCGCC
TCTCCCCGCGCGTTGGCCGATTCATTAATGCAGCTGGCACGACAGGTTTCCCGACTGGAAAGCGGGCAGT
GAGCGCAACGCAATTAATGTGAGTTAGCTCACTCATTAGGCACCCCAGGCTTTACACTTTATGCTTCCGG
CTCGTATGTTGTGTGGAATTGTGAGCGGATAACAATTTCACACAGGAAACAGCTATGACCATGATTACGC
CAAGCTATTTAGGTGACACTATAGAATACTCAAGCTATGCATCAAGCTTGGTACCGAGCTCGGATCCACT
AGTAACGGCCGCCAGTGTGCTGGAATTCGCCCTTACGGTCCACTCTTGCAATCTTAGCCGGACTTTTCCG
CCTTCCTCTCTTCAGGGAATACATTTTAGCTGCAGGATTGCTGCCTGTCAGTAAGGCAAGTTTGGATTAT
TTGCTGAGCCAAACTGGTGTGGGTAACGCTGTGGTCATCATCATTGGTGGAGCAGAGGAATCACTGACCT
CCTCTACAGGAGTAAACACTGTGGTCATAAAACACAGGAAAGGCTTTGTACGACTGGCTCTTGAACACGG
GGCAGACCTGGTTCCAGTGTACTCTTTTGGAGAGAACGAGCTGTTCCCGCAGGTGGTTCTGTCTGAGGGC
AGTGTAGGTCGACGGCTGCAGGTTCTTTTTAAGCAGATTATGGGTTTTGCTCCATGCATCTTCACAGGAG
GCCGGTGGCTTCTTCTGCCGTACAAACTTCCAGTCACCACTGTGGTGGGCTGCCCCATAAACGTCCTCTG
GTAAGGGCGAATTCTGCAGATATCCATCACACTGGCGGCCGCTCGAGCATGCATCTAGAGGGCCCAATTC
GCCCTATAGTGAGTCGTATTACAATTCACTGGCCGTCGTTTTACAACGTCGTGACTGGGAAAACCCTGGC
GTTACCCAACTTAATCGCCTTGCAGCACATCCCCCTTTCGCCAGCTGGCGTAATAGCGAAGAGGCCCGCA
CCGATCGCCCTTCCCAACAGTTGCGCAGCCTGAATGGCGAATGG
[124 nt withheld, positions 1515-1638]
C
[91 nt withheld, positions 1640-1730]
A
[49 nt withheld, positions 1732-1780]
CCTTTGACGTTGGAGTCCACGTTCTTT
[37 nt withheld, positions 1808-1844]
ACCCTATCTCGGTCTATTCTTTTGATTTATAAGGGATTTTGCCGATTTCGGCCTATTGGTTAAAAAATGA
GCTGATTTAACAAAAATTTAACGCGAATTTTAACAAAATTCAGGGCGCAAGGGCTGCTAAAGGAAGCGGA
ACACGTAGAAAGCCAGTCCGCAGAAACGGTGCTGACCCCGGATGAATGTCAGCTACTGGGCTATCTGGAC
AAGGGAAAACGCAAGCGCAAAGAGAAAGCAGGTAGCTTGCAGTGGGCTTACATGGCGATAGCTAGACTGG
GCGGTTTTATGGACAGCAAGCGAACCGGAATTGCCAGCTGGGGCGCCCTCTGGTAAGGTTGGGAAGCCCT
GCAAAGTAAACTGGATGGCTTTCTTGCCGCCAAGGATCTGATGGCGCAGGGGATCAAGATCTGATCAAGA
GACAGGATGAGGATCGTTTCGCATGATTGAACAAGATGGATTGCACGCAGGTTCTCCGGCCGCTTGGGTG
GAGAGGCTATTCGGCTATGACTGGGCACAACAGACAATCGGCTGCTCTGATGCCGCCGTGTTCCGGCTGT
CAGCGCAGGGGCGCCCGGTTCTTTTTGTCAAGACCGACCTGTCCGGTGCCCTGAATGAACTGCAGGACGA
GGCAGCGCGGCTATCGTGGCTGGCCACGACGGGCGTTCCTTGCGCAGCTGTGCTCGACGTTGTCACTGAA
GCGGGAAGGGACTGGCTGCTATTGGGCGAAGTGCCGGGGCAGGATCTCCTGTCATCCCACCTTGCTCCTG
CCGAGAAAGTATCCATCATGGCTGATGCAATGCGGCGGCTGCATACGCTTGATCCGGCTACCTGCCCATT
CGACCACCAAGCGAAACATCGCATCGAGCGAGCACGTACTCGGATGGAAGCCGGTCTTGTCGATCAGGAT
GATCTGGACGAAGAGCATCAGGGGCTCGCGCCAGCCGAACTGTTCGCCAGGCTCAAGGCGCGCATGCCCG
ACGGCGAGGATCTCGTCGTGACCCATGGCGATGCCTGCTTGCCGAATATCATGGTGGAAAATGGCCGCTT
TTCTGGATTCATCGACTGTGGCCGGCTGGGTGTGGCGGACCGCTATCAGGACATAGCGTTGGCTACCCGT
GATATTGCTGAAGAGCTTGGCGGCGAATGGGCTGACCGCTTCCTCGTGCTTTACGGTATCGCCGCTCCCG
ATTCGCAGCGCATCGCCTTCTATCGCCTTCTTGACGAGTTCTTCTGAATTGAAAAAGGAAGAGTATGAGT
ATTCAACATTTCCGTGTCGCCCTTATTCCCTTTTTTGCGGCATTTTGCCTTCCTGTTTTTGCTCACCCAG
AAACGCTGGTGAAAGTAAAAGATGCTGAAGATCAGTTGGGTGCACGAGTGGGTTACATCGAACTGGATCT
CAACAGCGGTAAGATCCTTGAGAGTTTTCGCCCCGAAGAACGTTTTCCAATGATGAGCACTTTTAAAGTT
CTGCTATGTGGCGCGGTATTATCCCGTATTGACGCCGGGCAAGAGCAACTCGGTCGCCGCATACACTATT
CTCAGAATGACTTGGTTGAGTACTCACCAGTCACAGAAAAGCATCTTACGGATGGCATGACAGTAAGAGA
ATTATGCAGTGCTGCCATAACCATGAGTGATAACACTGCGGCCAACTTACTTCTGACAACGATCGGAGGA
CCGAAGGAGCTAACCGCTTTTTTGCACAACATGGGGGATCATGTAACTCGCCTTGATCGTTGGGAACCGG
AGCTGAATGAAGCCATACCAAACGACGAGCGTGACACCACGATGCCTGTAGCAATGGCAACAACGTTGCG
CAAACTATTAACTGGCGAACTACTTACTCTAGCTTCCCGGCAACAATTAATAGACTGGATGGAGGCGGAT
AAAGTTGCAGGACCACTTCTGCGCTCGGCCCTTCCGGCTGGCTGGTTTATTGCTGATAAATCTGGAGCCG
GTGAGCGTGGGTCTCGCGGTATCATTGCAGCACTGGGGCCAGATGGTAAGCCCTCCCGTATCGTAGTTAT
CTACACGACGGGGAGTCAGGCAACTATGGATGAACGAAATAGACAGATCGCTGAGATAGGTGCCTCACTG
ATTAAGCATTGGTAACTGTCAGACCAAGTTTACTCATATATACTTTAGATTGATTTAAAACTTCATTTTT
AATTTAAAAGGATCTAGGTGAAGATCCTTTTTGATAATCTCATGACCAAAATCCCTTAACGTGAGTTTTC
GTTCCACTGAGCGTCAGACCCCGTAGAAAAGATCAAAGGATCTTCTTGAGATCCTTTTTTTCTGCGCGTA
ATCTGCTGCTTGCAAACAAAAAAACCACCGCTACCAGCGGTGGTTTGTTTGCCGGATCAAGAGCTACCAA
CTCTTTTTCCGAAGGTAACTGGCTTCAGCAGAGCGCAGATACCAAATACTGTTCTTCTAGTGTAGCCGTA
GTTAGGCCACCACTTCAAGAACTCTGTAGCACCGCCTACATACCTCGCTCTGCTAATCCTGTTACCAGTG
GCTGCTGCCAGTGGCGATAAGTCGTGTCTTACCGGGTTGGACTCAAGACGATAGTTACCGGATAAGG
Features (pLannotate 1.2.2; 14 found; start..end, strand, type, name):
    470..562     +  CDS            lacI (fragment): lac repressor; lacI; The lac repressor binds to the lac operator to inhibit transcription in E. coli. This inhibition can be relieved by adding lactose or isopropyl-β-D-thiogalactopyranoside (IPTG).
    575..596     +  protein_bind   CAP binding site: CAP binding activates transcription in the presence of cAMP. E. coli catabolite activator protein
    611..641     +  promoter       lac promoter: promoter for the E. coli lac operon
    649..665     +  protein_bind   lac operator: The lac repressor binds to the lac operator to inhibit transcription in E. coli. This inhibition can be relieved by adding lactose or isopropyl-β-D-thiogalactopyranoside (IPTG). lac repressor encoded by lacI
    707..725     +  promoter       SP6 promoter: promoter for bacteriophage SP6 RNA polymerase
    803..1255    +  CDS            MOGAT3 (fragment): MOGT3_HUMAN - Also known as DC7, DGAT2L7. Experimental evidence at protein level: Swiss-Prot protein existence level 1. Catalyzes the formation of diacylglycerol from 2- monoacylglycerol and fatty acyl-CoA. Also able to catalyze the terminal step in triacylglycerol synthesis by using diacylglycerol and fatty acyl-CoA as substrates. Has a preference toward palmitoyl-CoA and oleoyl-CoA. May be involved in absorption of dietary fat in the small intestine by catalyzing the resynthesis of triacylglycerol in enterocytes. Also able to use 1-monoalkylglycerol (1-MAkG) as an acyl acceptor for the synth
   1333..1351    -  promoter       T7 promoter: promoter for bacteriophage T7 RNA polymerase
   1354..1511    +  CDS            lacZα (fragment): LacZα fragment of β-galactosidase; lacZ fragment
   1515..1943    +  rep_origin     f1 ori (sequence partly withheld): f1 bacteriophage origin of replication; arrow indicates direction of (+) strand synthesis
   1956..2255    +  CDS            tnpA (fragment): TN5P_ECOLX - Also known as tnp. Experimental evidence at protein level: Swiss-Prot protein existence level 1. Mediates transposition of transposon Tn5 by a 'cut and paste' mechanism. First, the monomeric transposase binds the 19 bp inverted DNA repeats flanking the transposon. Then, dimerization of the DNA- bound transposase creates a synaptic DNA complex. After nicking of the first DNA strand, excision of the transposon proceeds through a series of intermediates. The transposase then mediates the insertion of the transposon at a new site by strand transfer. The activity of the wild- type tran
   2287..3078    +  CDS            neo: KKA2_KLEPN - Also known as kan, nptII. Experimental evidence at protein level: Swiss-Prot protein existence level 1. Resistance to kanamycin, neomycin, paromomycin, ribostamycin, butirosin and gentamicin B. From Klebsiella pneumoniae.
   3082..3098    +  promoter       AmpR promoter (fragment): bla
   3099..3959    +  CDS            AmpR: β-lactamase; bla; confers resistance to ampicillin, carbenicillin, and related antibiotics
   4130..287     +  rep_origin     ori (across the origin): high-copy-number ColE1/pMB1/pBR322/pUC origin of replication
