[The description below was written by a language model from this plasmid's Addgene catalogue record and pLannotate feature annotations shown in this document.]
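Description:
pCRII-mogat3b in situ probe is a small bacterial plasmid used as an in vitro transcription template, built by TOPO cloning a 453 bp fragment of the zebrafish (D. rerio) mogat3b gene into the commercial pCRII-TOPO backbone. The sequenced record is about 4.4 kb. It replicates in E. coli at high copy from a ColE1/pUC-type origin and carries two selectable markers, β-lactamase (ampicillin resistance) and the Tn5-derived neo/nptII gene (kanamycin resistance). An f1 phage origin is also present, a standard backbone element that permits single-stranded DNA production. Remnants of the lac region (a lacI fragment, CAP site, lac promoter and operator, and an interrupted lacZα) flank the cloning site and reflect the backbone's blue/white screening design rather than any role in probe synthesis.

The insert sits between opposing bacteriophage promoters, with SP6 upstream reading forward and T7 downstream reading back toward the insert, so either RNA strand can be made by choosing the polymerase. The automated annotation labels the insert as a fragment of human MOGAT3, which reflects homology to that monoacylglycerol/diacylglycerol acyltransferase; the catalogue entry identifies it as the zebrafish gene. Because the insert is annotated in the forward orientation, transcription from T7 yields the antisense strand, consistent with the stated purpose: the plasmid is linearized with BamHI and transcribed with T7 RNA polymerase to give a run-off antisense riboprobe. That probe is used for in situ hybridization to detect mogat3b mRNA expression in zebrafish, in the context of work on acyltransferase enzymes of lipid synthesis.
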