Addgene plasmid #232136: pCRII-mogat3b in situ probe
Purpose: zebrafish mogat3b anti-sense in situ probe, linearize with BamHI, T7 polymerase
Depositing lab: Steven Farber. Depositing organization: Carnegie Institution for Science. Publication: Zebrafish are resilient to the loss of major diacylglycerol acyltransferase enzymes. Wilson MH, Hensley MR, Shen MC, Lu HY, Quinlivan VH, Busch-Nentwich EM, Rawls JF, Farber SA. J Biol Chem. 2024 Nov 6;300(12):107973. doi: 10.1016/j.jbc.2024.107973. PubMed 39510175.
Backbone
  Vector backbone: pCRII-TOPO
  Backbone manufacturer: Invitrogen
  Backbone size w/o insert (bp): 3900
  Vector type: in vitro transcription
Growth in bacteria
  Bacterial resistance: Ampicillin and Kanamycin, 100 & 50 μg/mL
  Growth temperature: 37°C
  Growth strain: DH5alpha
  Copy number: High Copy
Gene/Insert
  Gene/Insert name: mogat3b
  Species: D. rerio (zebrafish)
  Insert size (bp): 453
  Promoter: SP6/T7
  Cloning method: TOPO Cloning
Terms and licenses: Academic/Nonprofit Terms; Industry Terms: Not Available to Industry
How to cite: pCRII-mogat3b in situ probe was a gift from Steven Farber (Addgene plasmid # 232136 ; http://n2t.net/addgene:232136 ; RRID:Addgene_232136)
